>Addgene plasmid #11717 | V623 pAcGHLT-LP - Acceptor | depositor full sequence | sequence record 7049 | Author sequence
TCGAGCAGTTCGTTGACGCCTTCCTCCGTGTGGCCGAACACGTCGAGCGGGTGGTCGATGACCAGCGGCG
TGCCGCACGCGACGCACAAGTATCTGTACACCGAATGATCGTCGGGCGAAGGCACGTCGGCCTCCAAGTG
GCAATATTGGCAAATTCGAAAATATATACAGTTGGGTTGTTTGCGCATATCTATCGTGGCGTTGGGCATG
TACGTCCGAACGTTGATTTGCATGCAAGCCGAAATTAAATCATTGCGATTAGTGCGATTAAAACGTTGTA
CATCCTCGCTTTTAATCATGCCGTCGATTAAATCGCGCAATCGAGTCAAGTGATCAAAGTGTGGAATAAT
GTTTTCTTTGTATTCCCGAGTCAAGCGCAGCGCGTATTTTAACAAACTAGCCATCTTGTAAGTTAGTTTC
ATTTAATGCAACTTTATCCAATAATATATTATGTATCGCACGTCAAGAATTAACAATGCGCCCGTTGTCG
CATCTCAACACGACTATGATAGAGATCAAATAAAGCGCGAATTAAATAGCTTGCGACGCAACGTGCACGA
TCTGTGCACGCGTTCCGGCACGAGCTTTGATTGTAATAAGTTTTTACGAAGCGATGACATGACCCCCGTA
GTGACAACGATCACGCCCAAAAGAACTGCCGACTACAAAATTACCGAGTATGTCGGTGACGTTAAAACTA
TTAAGCCATCCAATCGACCGTTAGTCGAATCAGGACCGCTGGTGCGAGAAGCCGCGAAGTATGGCGAATG
CATCGTATAACGTGTGGAGTCCGCTCATTAGAGCGTCATGTTTAGACAAGAAAGCTACATATTTAATTGA
TCCCGATGATTTTATTGATAAATTGACCCTAACTCCATACACGGTATTCTACAATGGCGGGGTTTTGGTC
AAAATTTCCGGACTGCGATTGTACATGCTGTTAACGGCTCCGCCCACTATTAATGAAATTAAAAATTCCA
ATTTTAAAAAACGCAGCAAGAGAAACATTTGTATGAAAGAATGCGTAGAAGGAAAGAAAAATGTCGTCGA
CATGCTGAACAACAAGATTAATATGCCTCCGTGTATAAAAAAAATATTGAACGATTTGAAAGAAAACAAT
GTACCGCGCGGCGGTATGTACAGGAAGAGGTTTATACTAAACTGTTACATTGCAAACGTGGTTTCGTGTG
CCAAGTGTGAAAACCGATGTTTAATCAAGGCTCTGACGCATTTCTACAACCACGACTCCAAGTGTGTGGG
TGAAGTCATGCATCTTTTAATCAAATCCCAAGATGTGTATAAACCACCAAACTGCCAAAAAATGAAAACT
GTCGACAAGCTCTGTCCGTTTGCTGGCAACTGCAAGGGTCTCAATCCTATTTGTAATTATTGAATAATAA
AACAATTATAAATGCTAAATTTGTTTTTTATTAACGATACAAACCAAACGCAACAAGAACATTTGTAGTA
TTATCTATAATTGAAAACGCGTAGTTATAATCGCTGAGGTAATATTTAAAATCATTTTCAAATGATTCAC
AGTTAATTTGCGACAATATAATTTTATTTTCACATAAACTAGACGCCTTGTCGTCTTCTTCTTCGTATTC
CTTCTCTTTTTCATTTTTCTCCTCATAAAAATTAACATAGTTATTATCGTATCCATATATGTATCTATCG
TATAGAGTAAATTTTTTGTTGTCATAAATATATATGTCTTTTTTAATGGGGTGTATAGTACCGCTGCGCA
TAGTTTTTCTGTAATTTACAACAGTGCTATTTTCTGGTAGTTCTTCGGAGTGTGTTGCTTTAATTATTAA
ATTTATATAATCAATGAATTTGGGATCGTCGGTTTTGTACAATATGTTGCCGGCATAGTACGCAGCTTCT
TCTAGTTCAATTACACCATTTTTTAGCAGCACCGGATTAACATAACTTTCCAAAATGTTGTACGAACCGT
TAAACAAAAACAGTTCACCTCCCTTTTCTATACTATTGTCTGCGAGCAGTTGTTTGTTGTTAAAAATAAC
AGCCATTGTAATGAGACGCACAAACTAATATCACAAACTGGAAATGTCTATCAATATATAGTTGCTGATA
TCATGGAGATAATTAAAATGATAACCATCTCGCAAATAAATAAGTATTTTACTGTTTTCGTAACAGTTTT
GTAATAAAAAAACCTATAAATACGGATCTGTATTCATGTCCCCTATACTAGGTTATTGGAAAATTAAGGG
CCTTGTGCAACCCACTCGACTTCTTTTGGAATATCTTGAAGAAAAATATGAAGAGCATTTGTATGAGCGC
GATGAAGGTGATAAATGGCGAAACAAAAAGTTTGAATTGGGTTTGGAGTTTCCCAATCTTCCTTATTATA
TTGATGGTGATGTTAAATTAACACAGTCTATGGCCATCATACGTTATATAGCTGACAAGCACAACATGTT
GGGTGGTTGTCCAAAAGAGCGTGCAGAGATTTCAATGCTTGAAGGAGCGGTTTTGGATATTAGATACGGT
GTTTCGAGAATTGCATATAGTAAAGACTTTGAAACTCTCAAAGTTGATTTTCTTAGCAAGCTACCTGAAA
TGCTGAAAATGTTCGAAGATCGTTTATGTCATAAAACATATTTAAATGGTGATCATGTAACCCATCCTGA
CTTCATGTTGTATGACGCTCTTGATGTTGTTTTATACATGGACCCAATGTGCCTGGATGCGTTCCCAAAA
TTAGTTTGTTTTAAAAAACGTATTGAAGCTATCCCACAAATTGATAAGTACTTGAAATCCAGCAAGTATA
TAGCATGGCCTTTGCAGGGCTGGCAAGCCACGTTTGGTGGTGGCGACCATCCTCCAAAATCGGATCCGAT
GGGACATCATCATCATCATCACGGAAGGAGAAGGGCCAGTGTTGCGGCGGGAATTTTGGTCCCTCGTGGA
AGCCCAGGACTCGATGGCATATGGATAACTTCGTATAGCATACATTATACGAAGTTATAGATCCAATATT
ATTGAAGCATTTATCAGGGTTATTGTCTCATGAGCGGATACATATTTGAATGTATTTAGAAAAATAAACA
AATAGGGGTTCCGCGCACATTTCCCCGAAAAGTGCCACCTGACGTGAATTCAGGCCTCCATGGGAGCTCG
CGGCCGCCTGCAGGGTACCCCCGGGAGATCTGTACCGACTCTGCTGAAGAGGAGGAAATTCTCCTTGAAG
TTTCCCTGGTGTTCAAAGTAAAGGAGTTTGCACCAGACGCACCTCTGTTCACTGGTCCGGCGTATTAAAA
CACGATACATTGTTATTAGTACATTTATTAAGCGCTAGATTCTGTGCGTTGTTGATTTACAGACAATTGT
TGTACGTATTTTAATAATTCATTAAATTTATAATCTTTAGGGTGGTATGTTAGAGCGAAAATCAAATGAT
TTTCAGCGTCTTTATATCTGAATTTAAATATTAAATCCTCAATAGATTTGTAAAATAGGTTTCGATTAGT
TTCAAACAAGGGTTGTTTTTCCGAACCGATGGCTGGACTATCTAATGGATTTTCGCTCAACGCCACAAAA
CTTGCCAAATCTTGTAGCAGCAATCTAGCTTTGTCGATATTCGTTTGTGTTTTGTTTTGTAATAAAGGTT
CGACGTCGTTCAAAATATTATGCGCTTTTGTATTTCTTTCATCACTGTCGTTAGTGTACAATTGACTCGA
CGTAAACACGTTAAATAAAGCTTGGACATATTTAACATCGGGCGTGTTAGCTTTATTAGGCCGATTATCG
TCGTCGTCCCAACCCTCGTCGTTAGAAGTTGCTTCCGAAGACGATTTTGCCATAGCCACACGACGCCTAT
TAATTGTGTCGGCTAACACGTCCGCGATCAAATTTGTAGTTGAGCTTTTTGGAATTATTTCTGATTGCGG
GCGTTTTTGGGCGGGTTTCAATCTAACTGTGCCCGATTTTAATTCAGACAACACGTTAGAAAGCGATGGT
GCAGGCGGTGGTAACATTTCAGACGGCAAATCTACTAATGGCGGCGGTGGTGGAGCTGATGATAAATCTA
CCATCGGTGGAGGCGCAGGCGGGGCTGGCGGCGGAGGCGGAGGCGGAGGTGGTGGCGGTGATGCAGACGG
CGGTTTAGGCTCAAATGTCTCTTTAGGCAACACAGTCGGCACCTCAACTATTGTACTGGTTTCGGGCGCC
GTTTTTGGTTTGACCGGTCTGAGACGAGTGCGATTTTTTTCGTTTCTAATAGCTTCCAACAATTGTTGTC
TGTCGTCTAAAGGTGCAGCGGGTTGAGGTTCCGTCGGCATTGGTGGAGCGGGCGGCAATTCAGACATCGA
TGGTGGTGGTGGTGGTGGAGGCGCTGGAATGTTAGGCACGGGAGAAGGTGGTGGCGGCGGTGCCGCCGGT
ATAATTTGTTCTGGTTTAGTTTGTTCGCGCACGATTGTGGGCACCGGCGCAGGCGCCGCTGGCTGCACAA
CGGAAGGTCGTCTGCTTCGAGGCAGCGCTTGGGGTGGTGGCAATTCAATATTATAATTGGAATACAAATC
GTAAAAATCTGCTATAAGCATTGTAATTTCGCTATCGTTTACCGTGCCGATATTTAACAACCGCTCAATG
TAAGCAATTGTATTGTAAAGAGATTGTCTCAAGCTCGGATCGATCCCGCACGCCGATAACAAGCCTTTTC
ATTTTTACTACAGCATTGTAGTGGCGAGACACTTCGCTGTCGTCGACGTACATGTATGCTTTGTTGTCAA
AAACGTCGTTGGCAAGCTTTAAAATATTTAAAAGAACATCTCTGTTCAGCACCACTGTGTTGTCGTAAAT
GTTGTTTTTGATAATTTGCGCTTCCGCAGTATCGACACGTTCAAAAAATTGATGCGCATCAATTTTGTTG
TTCCTATTATTGAATAAATAAGATTGTACAGATTCATATCTACGATTCGTCATGGCCACCACAAATGCTA
CGCTGCAAACGCTGGTACAATTTTACGAAAACTGCAAAAACGTCAAAACTCGGTATAAAATAATCAACGG
GCGCTTTGGCAAAATATCTATTTTATCGCACAAGCCCACTAGCAAATTGTATTTGCAGAAAACAATTTCG
GCGCACAATTTTAACGCTGACGAAATAAAAGTTCACCAGTTAATGAGCGACCACCCAAATTTTATAAAAA
TCTATTTTAATCACGGTTCCATCAACAACCAAGTGATCGTGATGGACTACATTGACTGTCCCGATTTATT
TGAAACACTACAAATTAAAGGCGAGCTTTCGTACCAACTTGTTAGCAATATTATTAGACAGCTGTGTGAA
GCGCTCAACGATTTGCACAAGCACAATTTCATACACAACGACATAAAACTCGAAAATGTCTTATATTTCG
AAGCACTTGATCGCGTGTATGTTTGCGATTACGGATTGTGCAAACACGAAAACTCACTTAGCGTGCACGA
CGGCACGTTGGAGTATTTTAGTCCGGAAAAAATTCGACACACAACTATGCACGTTTCGTTTGACTGGTAC
GCGGCGTGTTAACATACAAGTTGCTAACCGGCGGCCGACACCCATTTGAAAAAAGCGAAGACGAAATGTT
GGACTTGAATAGCATGAAGCGTCGTCAGCAATACAATGACATTGGCGTTTTAAAACACGTTCGTAACGTT
AACGCTCGTGACTTTGTGTACTGCCTAACAAGATACAACATAGATTGTAGACTCACAAATTACAAACAAA
TTATAAAACATGAGTTTTTGTCGTAAAAATGCCACTTGTTTTACGAGTAGAATTAGCTTGGCACTGGCCG
TCGTTTTACAACGTCGTGACTGGGAAAACCCTGGCGTTACCCAACTTAATCGCCTTGCAGCACATCCCCC
TTTCGCCAGCTGGCGTAATAGCGAAGAGGCCCGCACCGATCGCCCTTCCCAACAGTTGCGCAGCCTGAAT
GGCGAATGGCGCCTGATGCGGTATTTTCTCCTTACGCATCTGTGCGGTATTTCACACCGCATA
[142 nt withheld, positions 6014-6155]
C
[141 nt withheld, positions 6157-6297]
CCTTTGACGTTGGAGTCCACGTTCTTT
[37 nt withheld, positions 6325-6361]
ACCCTATCTCGGGCTATTCTTTTGATTTATAAGGGATTTTGCCGATTTCGGCCTATTGGTTAAAAAATGA
GCTGATTTAACAAAAATTTAACGCGAATTTTAACAAAATATTAACGTTTACAATTTTATGGTGCACTCTC
AGTACAATCTGCTCTGATGCCGCATAGTTAAGCCAGCCCCGACACCCGCCAACACCCGCTGACGCGCCCT
GACGGGCTTGTCTGCTCCCGGCATCCGCTTACAGACAAGCTGTGACCGTCTCCGGGAGCTGCATGTGTCA
GAGGTTTTCACCGTCATCACCGAAACGCGCGAGACGAAAGGGCCTCGTGATACGCCTATTTTTATAGGTT
AATGTCATGATAATAATGGTTTCTTAGACGTCAGGTGGCACTTTTCGGGGAAATGTGCGCGGAACCCCTA
TTTGTTTATTTTTCTAAATACATTCAAATATGTATCCGCTCATGAGACAATAACCCTGATAAATGCTTCA
ATAATATTGAAAAAGGAAGAGTATGAGTATTCAACATTTCCGTGTCGCCCTTATTCCCTTTTTTGCGGCA
TTTTGCCTTCCTGTTTTTGCTCACCCAGAAACGCTGGTGAAAGTAAAAGATGCTGAAGATCAGTTGGGTG
CACGAGTGGGTTACATCGAACTGGATCTCAACAGCGGTAAGATCCTTGAGAGTTTTCGCCCCGAAGAACG
TTTTCCAATGATGAGCACTTTTAAAGTTCTGCTATGTGGCGCGGTATTATCCCGTATTGACGCCGGGCAA
GAGCAACTCGGTCGCCGCATACACTATTCTCAGAATGACTTGGTTGAGTACTCACCAGTCACAGAAAAGC
ATCTTACGGATGGCATGACAGTAAGAGAATTATGCAGTGCTGCCATAACCATGAGTGATAACACTGCGGC
CAACTTACTTCTGACAACGATCGGAGGACCGAAGGAGCTAACCGCTTTTTTGCACAACATGGGGGATCAT
GTAACTCGCCTTGATCGTTGGGAACCGGAGCTGAATGAAGCCATACCAAACGACGAGCGTGACACCACGA
TGCCTGTAGCAATGGCAACAACGTTGCGCAAACTATTAACTGGCGAACTACTTACTCTAGCTTCCCGGCA
ACAATTAATAGACTGGATGGAGGCGGATAAAGTTGCAGGACCACTTCTGCGCTCGGCCCTTCCGGCTGGC
TGGTTTATTGCTGATAAATCTGGAGCCGGTGAGCGTGGGTCTCGCGGTATCATTGCAGCACTGGGGCCAG
ATGGTAAGCCCTCCCGTATCGTAGTTATCTACACGACGGGGAGTCAGGCAACTATGGATGAACGAAATAG
ACAGATCGCTGAGATAGGTGCCTCACTGATTAAGCATTGGTAACTGTCAGACCAAGTTTACTCATATATA
CTTTAGATTGATTTAAAACTTCATTTTTAATTTAAAAGGATCTAGGTGAAGATCCTTTTTGATAATCTCA
TGACCAAAATCCCTTAACGTGAGTTTTCGTTCCACTGAGCGTCAGACCCCGTAGAAAAGATCAAAGGATC
TTCTTGAGATCCTTTTTTTCTGCGCGTAATCTGCTGCTTGCAAACAAAAAAACCACCGCTACCAGCGGTG
GTTTGTTTGCCGGATCAAGAGCTACCAACTCTTTTTCCGAAGGTAACTGGCTTCAGCAGAGCGCAGATAC
CAAATACTGTCCTTCTAGTGTAGCCGTAGTTAGGCCACCACTTCAAGAACTCTGTAGCACCGCCTACATA
CCTCGCTCTGCTAATCCTGTTACCAGTGGCTGCTGCCAGTGGCGATAAGTCGTGTCTTACCGGGTTGGAC
TCAAGACGATAGTTACCGGATAAGGCGCAGCGGTCGGGCTGAACGGGGGGTTCGTGCACACAGCCCAGCT
TGGAGCGAACGACCTACACCGAACTGAGATACCTACAGCGTGAGCTATGAGAAAGCGCCACGCTTCCCGA
AGGGAGAAAGGCGGACAGGTATCCGGTAAGCGGCAGGGTCGGAACAGGAGAGCGCACGAGGGAGCTTCCA
GGGGGAAACGCCTGGTATCTTTATAGTCCTGTCGGGTTTCGCCACCTCTGACTTGAGCGTCGATTTTTGT
GATGCTCGTCAGGGGGGCGGAGCCTATGGAAAAACGCCAGCAACGCGGCCTTTTTACGGTTCCTGGCCTT
TTGCTGGCCTTTTGCTCACATGTTCTTTCCTGCGTTATCCCCTGATTCTGTGGATAACCGTATTACCGCC
TTTGAGTGAGCTGATACCGCTCGCCGCAGCCGAACGACCGAGCGCAGCGAGTCAGTGAGCGAGGAAGCGG
AAGAGCGCCCAATACGCAAACCGCCTCTCCCCGCGCGTTGGCCGATTCATTAATGCAGCTGGCACGACAG
GTTTCCCGACTGGAAAGCGGGCAGTGAGCGCAACGCAATTAATGTGAGTTAGCTCACTCATTAGGCACCC
CAGGCTTTACACTTTATGCTTCCGGCTCGTATGTTGTGTGGAATTGTGAGCGGATAACAATTTCACACAG
GAAACAGCTATGACCATGATTACGAATT
Features (pLannotate 1.2.2; 27 found; start..end, strand, type, name):
    451..777     +  CDS            Y005_NPVAC: Protein predicted: Swiss-Prot protein existence level 4. From Autographa californica nuclear polyhedrosis virus (AcMNPV).
    761..1390    +  CDS            LEF-2: LEF2_NPVAC - Experimental evidence at protein level: Swiss-Prot protein existence level 1. Plays an essential role in viral DNA replication. Does not seem to participate in the initiation step but is rather important for the amplification of DNA. Also required for expression from the vp39 and polh promoters. From Autographa californica nuclear polyhedrosis virus (AcMNPV).
   1269..2096    +  misc_recomb    baculovirus recombination region (lef2/ORF603): contains ORF603 and part of lef2
   2100..2191    +  promoter       polyhedrin promoter: polh from Autographa californica; promoter for the baculovirus polyhedrin gene
   2206..2859    +  CDS            GST26_SCHJA: Experimental evidence at protein level: Swiss-Prot protein existence level 1. GST isoenzymes appear to play a central role in the parasite detoxification system. Other functions are also suspected including a role in increasing the solubility of haematin in the parasite gut. From Schistosoma japonicum (Blood fluke).
   2875..2891    +  CDS            capTEV™ (fragment): composite tag for in vivo biotinylation, TEV protease cleavage, and 6xHis tagging
   2965..2998    +  protein_bind   loxP: Cre-mediated recombination occurs in the 8-bp core sequence (GCATACAT). Cre recombinase
   3004..3095    -  promoter       AmpR promoter (fragment): bla
   3178..3285    +  CDS            PH (fragment): PYHD_NPVAC - Also known as P29, POLH. Experimental evidence at protein level: Swiss-Prot protein existence level 1. Major component of the virus occlusion bodies which are large proteinaceous structures termed polyhedra. These structures serve as the protective package for the virus particles outside the infected host and allow natural transmission of virus between insect hosts, assisting persistence in the environment. Forms the paracrystalline lattice of polyhedra and interacts with enveloped virions as well as other accessory molecules and structures to form a mature viral occlusion body. F
   3289..3661    +  3'UTR          polyhedrin 3' UTR: 3' UTR from the Autographa californica nucleopolyhedrovirus polyhedrin gene (Suzuki et al., 2006)
   4341..4358    -  CDS            9xHis (fragment): 9xHis affinity tag
   4657..4953    -  CDS            P61 (fragment): P78_NPVAC - Experimental evidence at protein level: Swiss-Prot protein existence level 1. Plays a role in the transport of the nucleocapsids from the cytoplasm toward the host nucleus together with the host actin- polymerizing Arp2/3 complex. From Autographa californica nuclear polyhedrosis virus (AcMNPV).
   4952..5533    +  CDS            PK1 (fragment): PK1_NPVAC - Also known as PK-1. Experimental evidence at transcript level: Swiss-Prot protein existence level 2. Serine/threonine protein kinase that plays a role in viral propagation by phosphorylating various viral and cellular substrates including the viral p6.9 protein or host histone H1. Participates in nucleocapsid assembly and polyhedra formation. From Autographa californica nuclear polyhedrosis virus (AcMNPV).
   5533..5763    +  CDS            PK1 (fragment): PK1_NPVAC - Also known as PK-1. Experimental evidence at transcript level: Swiss-Prot protein existence level 2. Serine/threonine protein kinase that plays a role in viral propagation by phosphorylating various viral and cellular substrates including the viral p6.9 protein or host histone H1. Participates in nucleocapsid assembly and polyhedra formation. From Autographa californica nuclear polyhedrosis virus (AcMNPV).
   5802..5956    +  CDS            lacZα (fragment): LacZα fragment of β-galactosidase; lacZ fragment
   5962..6013    -  misc_feature   bom (fragment): basis of mobility region from pBR322
   6032..6412    +  rep_origin     M13 ori (sequence partly withheld): M13 bacteriophage origin of replication; arrow indicates direction of (+) strand synthesis
   6488..6537    -  misc_feature   bom (fragment): basis of mobility region from pBR322
   6639..6674    -  CDS            rop (fragment): Rop protein, which maintains plasmids at low copy number; rop
   6769..6873    +  promoter       AmpR promoter: bla
   6874..7734    +  CDS            AmpR: β-lactamase; bla; confers resistance to ampicillin, carbenicillin, and related antibiotics
   7905..8493    +  rep_origin     ori: high-copy-number ColE1/pMB1/pBR322/pUC origin of replication
   8676..8768    +  CDS            lacI (fragment): lac repressor; lacI; The lac repressor binds to the lac operator to inhibit transcription in E. coli. This inhibition can be relieved by adding lactose or isopropyl-β-D-thiogalactopyranoside (IPTG).
   8781..8802    +  protein_bind   CAP binding site: CAP binding activates transcription in the presence of cAMP. E. coli catabolite activator protein
   8817..8847    +  promoter       lac promoter: promoter for the E. coli lac operon
   8855..8871    +  protein_bind   lac operator: The lac repressor binds to the lac operator to inhibit transcription in E. coli. This inhibition can be relieved by adding lactose or isopropyl-β-D-thiogalactopyranoside (IPTG). lac repressor encoded by lacI
   8903..422     -  CDS            Y004_NPVAC (fragment) (across the origin): Protein predicted: Swiss-Prot protein existence level 4. From Autographa californica nuclear polyhedrosis virus (AcMNPV).
