[The description below was written by a language model from this plasmid's Addgene catalogue record and pLannotate feature annotations shown in this document.]
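Description:
V623 pAcGHLT-LP is an 8,909 bp empty baculovirus transfer plasmid that serves as an acceptor vector in the Creator Splice recombinational cloning system. It is propagated in E. coli as a high-copy plasmid through a ColE1/pUC-type origin and selected with ampicillin via the bla gene. An M13 phage origin is also annotated, along with remnants of lacZα, lacI, rop and bom sequences that appear to be leftover backbone fragments. The record lists no parental backbone, although the name suggests a pAcGHLT-type design.

The expression unit is driven by the AcMNPV polyhedrin promoter, a very late viral promoter that gives strong expression in infected insect cells. Downstream lies the Schistosoma japonicum glutathione S-transferase coding sequence, followed by a short histidine-tag segment (annotated only as a fragment of a composite tag), matching the N-terminal GST-His fusion listed in the catalogue. A single loxP site sits just after the tags. In the Creator approach, Cre recombinase fuses a loxP-bearing donor plasmid carrying an open reading frame into this site, placing the gene under the acceptor's promoter and tags without restriction cloning. An inverted fragment of a bla promoter lies immediately beyond loxP, and its role is not explained in the record. A polyhedrin coding fragment and the polyhedrin 3' UTR follow.

The cassette is flanked by AcMNPV genomic sequences: lef-2/ORF603 upstream, and other viral gene fragments including PK1 downstream. These provide homology for recombination with baculoviral DNA in insect cells to generate recombinant virus. The resulting viruses would produce GST- and His-tagged proteins suitable for affinity purification, consistent with the proteomics focus of the associated publication.
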