Addgene plasmid #11717: V623 pAcGHLT-LP - Acceptor
Purpose: (Empty Backbone)
Depositing lab: Tony Pawson. Depositing organization: Sinai Health System. Publication: Modification of the Creator recombination system for proteomics applications--improved expression by addition of splice sites. Colwill K, Wells CD, Elder K, Goudreault M, Hersi K, Kulkarni S, Hardy WR, Pawson T, Morin GB. BMC Biotechnol. 2006 Mar 6;6:13. doi: 10.1186/1472-6750-6-13. PubMed 16519801.
Backbone
  Vector backbone: NA
  Backbone size (bp): 8909
  Vector type: Cre/Lox ; Baculovirus expression, Acceptor vector
Growth in bacteria
  Bacterial resistance: Ampicillin, 100 μg/mL
  Growth temperature: 37°C
  Growth strain: DH5alpha
  Copy number: High Copy
Gene/Insert
  Gene/Insert name: None
  Tag / fusion protein: GST His (N terminal on backbone)
  Cloning method: Restriction Enzyme
  Sequencing primers: 5′ pGEX5
Terms and licenses: Academic/Nonprofit Terms; Industry Terms
Depositor comments: Acceptor vector for the Creator Splice system.
How to cite: V623 pAcGHLT-LP - Acceptor was a gift from Tony Pawson (Addgene plasmid # 11717 ; http://n2t.net/addgene:11717 ; RRID:Addgene_11717)
