>Addgene plasmid #11717 | V623 pAcGHLT-LP - Acceptor | addgene partial sequence | sequence record 18398 | 11717 with pGEX5'
CATCATCATCATCACGGAAGGAGAAGGGCCAGTGTTGCGGCGGGAATTTTGGTCCCTCGTGGAAGCCCAG
GACTCGATGGCATATGGATAACTTCGTATAGCATACATTATACGAAGTTATAGATCCAATATTATTGAAG
CATTTATCAGGGTTATTGTCTCATGAGCGGATACATATTTGAATGTATTTAGAAAAATAAACAAATAGGG
GTTCCGCGCACATTTCCCCGAAAAGTGCCACCTGACGTGAATTCAGGCCTCCATGGGAGCTCGCGGCCGC
CTGCAGGGTACCCCCGGGAGATCTGTACCGACTCTGCTGAAGAGGAGGAAATTCTCCTTGAAGTTTCCCT
GGTGTTCAAAGTAAAGGAGTTTGCACCAGACGCACCTCTGTTCACTGGTCCGGCGTATTAAAACACGATA
CATTGTTATTAGTACATTTATTAAGCGCTAGATTCTGTGCGTTGTTGATTTACAGACAATTGTTGTACGT
ATTTTAATAATTCATTAAATTTATAATCTTTAGGGTGGTATGTTAGAGCGAAAATCAAATGATTTTCAGC
GTCTTTATATCTGAATTTAAATATTAAATCCTCAATAGATTTGTAAAATAGGTTTCGATTAGTTTCAAAC
AAGGGTTGGT
